>Addgene plasmid #245775 | pSJC319 | addgene full sequence | sequence record 486786 | Addgene NGS Result
CTAAATTGTAAGCGTTAATATTTTGTTAAAATTCGCGTTAAATTTTTGTTAAATCAGCTCATTTTTTAAC
CAATAGGCCGAAATCGGCAAAATCCCTTATAAATCAAAAGAATAGACCGAGATAGGGT
[37 nt withheld, positions 129-165]
AAAGAACGTGGACTCCAACGTCAAAGG
[49 nt withheld, positions 193-241]
T
[91 nt withheld, positions 243-333]
G
[124 nt withheld, positions 335-458]
CCCATTCGCCATTCAGGCTGCGCAACTGTTGGGAAGGGCGATCGGTGCGGGCCTCTTCGCTATTACGCCA
GCTGGCGAAAGGGGGATGTGCTGCAAGGCGATTAAGTTGGGTAACGCCAGGGTTTTCCCAGTCACGACGT
TGTAAAACGACGGCCAGTGAGCGCGCGTAATACGACTCACTATAGGGCGAATTGGGTACCGCTTTTGGTT
TTCACAATTTTCTGGTTTTTGGGATTTTTGCGGGAATTTTGAGAGGAGAAAGTTGGGAGAGAAGATATTG
GAATGGTCCCCGGGGAGCTGTACATTTATACACCAAGGCAATCTTCGTAAAAAATAACAATAGAGTCATC
CCTCAGAACAGAAAAGAAACCCGCCCGGGGGCTCAAATACACATGTCATTTTTCTTTTTTCGCCTGATTT
TTAGCCTAAATTAGTGTTTAGCAATTTTTTAAGGTAACTCGGTGGAGTCATTTGAACTTTTTAAACTAAA
ATTTCAGAAAAAATTCTTTTTTTTTGTCAAAAAATAATTTTCCCGCCGGAATTTTTCAAAAAAATAATTT
TTATTTTATTTTTCAAGTTCCTTGTTTCCTCTTTATTTTTTTATTTTGCCCCCAAAAGTTTTACACTAAA
ATATTTAATTTTCAGGTAATTCATCGAAAGTCTTTCTATTTTCCGCATCTCTTGTTCAAAAGCTTGCATG
CCTGCAGGTCGACTCTAGAGGATCCCCGGGATTGGCCAAAGGACCCAAAGGTATGTTTCGAATGATACTA
ACATAACATAGAACATTTTCAGGAGGACCCTTGGAGGGTACCGGTAGAAAAAAAGCTTGATATCACAAGT
TTGTACAAAAAAGCAGGCTCCGAATTCGCCCTTGGACTAGTCATATGGGTACCATGCGGGAGTATAAGAT
TGTTGTGCTCGGATCTGTCGGAGTAGGAAAATCCGCACTGACGGTACAATTCGTGCAGGGAATTTTCGTA
GAGAAGTATGACCCAACAATTGAGGATAGTTACAGAAAGCAAGTGGAAGTCGACGGCCAGCAATGTATGC
TTGAGATACTGGATACAGCAGGAACGGAGCAATTCACAGCGATGCGTGATTTGTACATGAAGAATGGACA
AGGATTTGTTCTCGTTTATTCAATTACTGCTCAATCGACATTCAATGATCTTATGGATCTTCGTGATCAG
ATTCTTCGTGTCAAAGATACGGACGAGGTTCCAATGATTTTGGTAGGAAATAAGTGTGATTTGGAAGACG
AACGAGTTGTTGGAAAAGATCAGGGACAGAATCTCGCCAGGCAGTTTGGATCAGCATTCCTTGAAACCTC
TGCAAAAGCAAAGATTAACGTCAGCGAGGTGTTCTACGACCTCGTTCGTCAAATAAACCGACGTTATCCC
GAATCTGGTCGACGCCAGGGACAATCAAATAAGCAGTGCTGCTCGTGTGTCATCATGGGTACCAGTGGTT
CCGGAGGATCTGGAGGATCTGGTATGGTGAGCAAGGGCGAGGAGCTGTTCACCGGGGTGGTGCCCATCCT
GGTCGAGCTGGACGGCGACGTAAACGGCCACAAGTTCAGCGTGTCCGGCGAGGGCGAGGGCGATGCCACC
TACGGCAAGCTGACCCTGAAGTTCATCTGCACCACCGGCAAGCTGCCCGTGCCCTGGCCCACCCTCGTGA
CCACCCTGACCTACGGCGTGCAGTGCTTCAGCCGCTACCCCGACCACATGAAGCAGCACGACTTCTTCAA
GTCCGCCATGCCCGAAGGCTACGTCCAGGAGCGCACCATCTTCTTCAAGGACGACGGCAACTACAAGACC
CGCGCCGAGGTGAAGTTCGAGGGCGACACCCTGGTGAACCGCATCGAGCTGAAGGGCATCGACTTCAAGG
AGGACGGCAACATCCTGGGGCACAAGCTGGAGTACAACTACAACAGCCACAACGTCTATATCATGGCCGA
CAAGCAGAAGAACGGCATCAAGGTGAACTTCAAGATCCGCCACAACATCGAGGACGGCAGCGTGCAGCTC
GCCGACCACTACCAGCAGAACACCCCCATCGGCGACGGCCCCGTGCTGCTGTCCGACAACCACTACCTGA
GCACCCAGTCCAAGCTGAGCAAAGACCCCAACGAGAAGCGCGATCACATGGTCCTGCTGGAGTTCGTGAC
CGCCGCCGGGATCACTCTCGGCATGGACGAGCTGTACAAGTAGCATATGGCGGCCGCGGAAGGGCGAATT
CGACCCAGCTTTCTTGTACAAAGTGGTGATATCGAATTCCTGCAGCCCGGGGGATCCACTAGTTCTAGAG
CGGCCGCCACCGCGGCCGCTGTCATCAGATCGCCATCTCGCGCCCGTGCCTCTGACTTCTAAGTCCAATT
ACTCTTCAACATCCCTACATGCTCTTTCTCCCTGTGCTCCCACCCCCTATTTTTGTTATTATCAAAAAAC
TTCTCTTAATTTCTTTGTTTTTTAGCTTCTTTTAAGTCACCTCTAACAATGAAATTGTGTAGATTCAAAA
ATAGAATTAATTCGTAATAAAAAGTCGAAAAAAATTGTGCTCCCTCCCCCCATTAATAATAATTCTATCC
CAAAATCTACACAATGTTCTGTGTACACTTCTTATGTTTTTTACTTCTGATAAATTTTTTTGAAACATCA
TAGAAAAAACCGCACACAAAATACCTTATCATATGTTACGTTTCAGTTTATGACCGCAATTTTTATTTCT
TCGCACGTCTGGGCCTCTCATGACGTCAAATCATGCTCATCGTGAAAAAGTTTTGGAGTATTTTTGGAAT
TTTTCAATCAAGTGAAAGTTTATGAAATTAATTTTCCTGCTTTTGCTTTTTGGGGTTTCCCCTATTGTTT
GTCAAGATTTCGAGGACGGCGTTTTTCTTGCTAAAATCACAAGTATTGATGAGCACGATGCAAGAAAGAT
CGGAAGAAGGTTTGGGTTTGAGGCTCAGTGGAAGGTGAGTAGAAGTTGATAATTTGAAAGTGGAGTAGTG
TCTATGGGGTTTTTGCCGAGCTCCAGCTTTTGTTCCCTTTAGTGAGGGTTAATTGCGCGCTTGGCGTAAT
CATGGTCATAGCTGTTTCCTGTGTGAAATTGTTATCCGCTCACAATTCCACACAACATACGAGCCGGAAG
CATAAAGTGTAAAGCCTGGGGTGCCTAATGAGTGAGCTAACTCACATTAATTGCGTTGCGCTCACTGCCC
GCTTTCCAGTCGGGAAACCTGTCGTGCCAGCTGCATTAATGAATCGGCCAACGCGCGGGGAGAGGCGGTT
TGCGTATTGGGCGCTCTTCCGCTTCCTCGCTCACTGACTCGCTGCGCTCGGTCGTTCGGCTGCGGCGAGC
GGTATCAGCTCACTCAAAGGCGGTAATACGGTTATCCACAGAATCAGGGGATAACGCAGGAAAGAACATG
TGAGCAAAAGGCCAGCAAAAGGCCAGGAACCGTAAAAAGGCCGCGTTGCTGGCGTTTTTCCATAGGCTCC
GCCCCCCTGACGAGCATCACAAAAATCGACGCTCAAGTCAGAGGTGGCGAAACCCGACAGGACTATAAAG
ATACCAGGCGTTTCCCCCTGGAAGCTCCCTCGTGCGCTCTCCTGTTCCGACCCTGCCGCTTACCGGATAC
CTGTCCGCCTTTCTCCCTTCGGGAAGCGTGGCGCTTTCTCATAGCTCACGCTGTAGGTATCTCAGTTCGG
TGTAGGTCGTTCGCTCCAAGCTGGGCTGTGTGCACGAACCCCCCGTTCAGCCCGACCGCTGCGCCTTATC
CGGTAACTATCGTCTTGAGTCCAACCCGGTAAGACACGACTTATCGCCACTGGCAGCAGCCACTGGTAAC
AGGATTAGCAGAGCGAGGTATGTAGGCGGTGCTACAGAGTTCTTGAAGTGGTGGCCTAACTACGGCTACA
CTAGAAGAACAGTATTTGGTATCTGCGCTCTGCTGAAGCCAGTTACCTTCGGAAAAAGAGTTGGTAGCTC
TTGATCCGGCAAACAAACCACCGCTGGTAGCGGTGGTTTTTTTGTTTGCAAGCAGCAGATTACGCGCAGA
AAAAAAGGATCTCAAGAAGATCCTTTGATCTTTTCTACGGGGTCTGACGCTCAGTGGAACGAAAACTCAC
GTTAAGGGATTTTGGTCATGAGATTATCAAAAAGGATCTTCACCTAGATCCTTTTAAATTAAAAATGAAG
TTTTAAATCAATCTAAAGTATATATGAGTAAACTTGGTCTGACAGTTACCAATGCTTAATCAGTGAGGCA
CCTATCTCAGCGATCTGTCTATTTCGTTCATCCATAGTTGCCTGACTCCCCGTCGTGTAGATAACTACGA
TACGGGAGGGCTTACCATCTGGCCCCAGTGCTGCAATGATACCGCGAGACCCACGCTCACCGGCTCCAGA
TTTATCAGCAATAAACCAGCCAGCCGGAAGGGCCGAGCGCAGAAGTGGTCCTGCAACTTTATCCGCCTCC
ATCCAGTCTATTAATTGTTGCCGGGAAGCTAGAGTAAGTAGTTCGCCAGTTAATAGTTTGCGCAACGTTG
TTGCCATTGCTACAGGCATCGTGGTGTCACGCTCGTCGTTTGGTATGGCTTCATTCAGCTCCGGTTCCCA
ACGATCAAGGCGAGTTACATGATCCCCCATGTTGTGCAAAAAAGCGGTTAGCTCCTTCGGTCCTCCGATC
GTTGTCAGAAGTAAGTTGGCCGCAGTGTTATCACTCATGGTTATGGCAGCACTGCATAATTCTCTTACTG
TCATGCCATCCGTAAGATGCTTTTCTGTGACTGGTGAGTACTCAACCAAGTCATTCTGAGAATAGTGTAT
GCGGCGACCGAGTTGCTCTTGCCCGGCGTCAATACGGGATAATACCGCGCCACATAGCAGAACTTTAAAA
GTGCTCATCATTGGAAAACGTTCTTCGGGGCGAAAACTCTCAAGGATCTTACCGCTGTTGAGATCCAGTT
CGATGTAACCCACTCGTGCACCCAACTGATCTTCAGCATCTTTTACTTTCACCAGCGTTTCTGGGTGAGC
AAAAACAGGAAGGCAAAATGCCGCAAAAAAGGGAATAAGGGCGACACGGAAATGTTGAATACTCATACTC
TTCCTTTTTCAATATTATTGAAGCATTTATCAGGGTTATTGTCTCATGAGCGGATACATATTTGAATGTA
TTTAGAAAAATAAACAAATAGGGGTTCCGCGCACATTTCCCCGAAAAGTGCCAC
Features (pLannotate 1.2.2; 19 found; start..end, strand, type, name):
     30..458     -  rep_origin     f1 ori (sequence partly withheld): f1 bacteriophage origin of replication; arrow indicates direction of (+) strand synthesis
    463..618     -  CDS            lacZα (fragment): LacZα fragment of β-galactosidase; lacZ fragment
    626..644     +  promoter       T7 promoter: promoter for bacteriophage T7 RNA polymerase
    962..983     +  terminator     tbb-2 terminator (fragment): tbb-2; transcription terminator for the C. elegans tubulin beta-2 gene
   1148..1188    -  misc_feature   MCS (fragment): pUC18/19 multiple cloning site
   1293..1317    +  protein_bind   attB1: mutant version of attB; recombination site for the Gateway® BP reaction BP Clonase™
   1352..1894    +  CDS            RAP1B: RAP1B_HUMAN - Experimental evidence at protein level: Swiss-Prot protein existence level 1. GTP-binding protein that possesses intrinsic GTPase activity. Contributes to the polarizing activity of KRIT1 and CDH5 in the establishment and maintenance of correct endothelial cell polarity and vascular lumen. Required for the localization of phosphorylated PRKCZ, PARD3 and TIAM1 to the cell junction. Plays a role in the establishment of basal endothelial barrier function. From Homo sapiens (Human).
   1952..2670    +  CDS            mEGFP (fragment): enhanced GFP with monomerizing A206K mutation (Zacharias et al., 2002) mammalian codon-optimized
   2701..2725    -  protein_bind   attB2: mutant version of attB; recombination site for the Gateway® BP reaction BP Clonase™
   2725..2783    -  misc_feature   MCS (fragment): pBluescript multiple cloning site
   3280..3432    +  CDS            aex-5 (fragment): AEX5_CAEEL - Also known as kpc-3 From Caenorhabditis elegans.
   3504..3522    -  promoter       T3 promoter: promoter for bacteriophage T3 RNA polymerase
   3567..3583    -  protein_bind   lac operator: The lac repressor binds to the lac operator to inhibit transcription in E. coli. This inhibition can be relieved by adding lactose or isopropyl-β-D-thiogalactopyranoside (IPTG). lac repressor encoded by lacI
   3591..3621    -  promoter       lac promoter: promoter for the E. coli lac operon
   3636..3657    -  protein_bind   CAP binding site: CAP binding activates transcription in the presence of cAMP. E. coli catabolite activator protein
   3670..3762    -  CDS            lacI (fragment): lac repressor; lacI; The lac repressor binds to the lac operator to inhibit transcription in E. coli. This inhibition can be relieved by adding lactose or isopropyl-β-D-thiogalactopyranoside (IPTG).
   3945..4533    -  rep_origin     ori: high-copy-number ColE1/pMB1/pBR322/pUC origin of replication
   4704..5564    -  CDS            AmpR: β-lactamase; bla; confers resistance to ampicillin, carbenicillin, and related antibiotics
   5565..5669    -  promoter       AmpR promoter: bla
