>Addgene plasmid #245775 | pSJC319 | analyzer sequence | sequence record 483121
CTAAATTGTAAGCGTTAATATTTTGTTAAAATTCGCGTTAAATTTTTGTTAAATCAGCTCATTTTTTAAC
CAATAGGCCGAAATCGGCAAAATCCCTTATAAATCAAAAGAATAGACCGAGATAGGGT
[37 nt withheld, positions 129-165]
AAAGAACGTGGACTCCAACGTCAAAGG
[49 nt withheld, positions 193-241]
T
[91 nt withheld, positions 243-333]
G
[124 nt withheld, positions 335-458]
CCCATTCGCCATTCAGGCTGCGCAACTGTTGGGAAGGGCGATCGGTGCGGGCCTCTTCGCTATTACGCCA
GCTGGCGAAAGGGGGATGTGCTGCAAGGCGATTAAGTTGGGTAACGCCAGGGTTTTCCCAGTCACGACGT
TGTAAAACGACGGCCAGTGAGCGCGCGTAATACGACTCACTATAGGGCGAATTGGGTACCGCTTTTGGTT
TTCACAATTTTCTGGTTTTTGGGATTTTTGCGGGAATTTTGAGAGGAGAAAGTTGGGAGAGAAGATATTG
GAATGGTCCCCGGGGAGCTGTACATTTATACATCTAGCGCCAAGGCAATCTTCGTAAAAAATAACAATAG
AGTCATCCCTCAGAACAGAAAAGAAACCCGCCCGGGGGCTCAAATACACATGTCATTTTTCTTTTTTCGC
CTGATTTTTAGCCTAAATTAGTGTTTAGCAATTTTTTAAGGTAACTCGGTGGAGTCATTTGAACTTTTTA
AACTAAAATTTCAGAAAAAATTCTTTTTTTTTGTCAAAAAATAATTTTCCCGCCGGAATTTTTCAAAAAA
ATAATTTTTATTTTATTTTTCAAGTTCCTTGTTTCCTCTTTATTTTTTTATTTTGCCCCCAAAAGTTTTA
CACTAAAATATTTAATTTTCAGGTAATTCATCGAAAGTCTTTCTATTTTCCGCATCTCTTGTTCAAAAGC
TTGCATGCCTGCAGGTCGACTCTAGAGGATCCCCGGGATTGGCCAAAGGACCCAAAGGTATGTTTCGAAT
GATACTAACATAACATAGAACATTTTCAGGAGGACCCTTGGAGGGTACCGGTAGAAAAAAAGCTTGATAT
CACAAGTTTGTACAAAAAAGCAGGCTCCGAATTCGCCCTTGGACTAGTCATATGGGTACCATGCGGGAGT
ATAAGATTGTTGTGCTCGGATCTGTCGGAGTAGGAAAATCCGCACTGACGGTACAATTCGTGCAGGGAAT
TTTCGTAGAGAAGTATGACCCAACAATTGAGGATAGTTACAGAAAGCAAGTGGAAGTCGACGGCCAGCAA
TGTATGCTTGAGATACTGGATACAGCAGGAACGGAGCAATTCACAGCGATGCGTGATTTGTACATGAAGA
ATGGACAAGGATTTGTTCTCGTTTATTCAATTACTGCTCAATCGACATTCAATGATCTTATGGATCTTCG
TGATCAGATTCTTCGTGTCAAAGATACGGACGAGGTTCCAATGATTTTGGTAGGAAATAAGTGTGATTTG
GAAGACGAACGAGTTGTTGGAAAAGATCAGGGACAGAATCTCGCCAGGCAGTTTGGATCAGCATTCCTTG
AAACCTCTGCAAAAGCAAAGATTAACGTCAGCGAGGTGTTCTACGACCTCGTTCGTCAAATAAACCGACG
TTATCCCGAATCTGGTCGACGCCAGGGACAATCAAATAAGCAGTGCTGCTCGTGTGTCATCATGGGTACC
AGTGGTTCCGGAGGATCTGGAGGATCTGGTATGGTGAGCAAGGGCGAGGAGCTGTTCACCGGGGTGGTGC
CCATCCTGGTCGAGCTGGACGGCGACGTAAACGGCCACAAGTTCAGCGTGTCCGGCGAGGGCGAGGGCGA
TGCCACCTACGGCAAGCTGACCCTGAAGTTCATCTGCACCACCGGCAAGCTGCCCGTGCCCTGGCCCACC
CTCGTGACCACCCTGACCTACGGCGTGCAGTGCTTCAGCCGCTACCCCGACCACATGAAGCAGCACGACT
TCTTCAAGTCCGCCATGCCCGAAGGCTACGTCCAGGAGCGCACCATCTTCTTCAAGGACGACGGCAACTA
CAAGACCCGCGCCGAGGTGAAGTTCGAGGGCGACACCCTGGTGAACCGCATCGAGCTGAAGGGCATCGAC
TTCAAGGAGGACGGCAACATCCTGGGGCACAAGCTGGAGTACAACTACAACAGCCACAACGTCTATATCA
TGGCCGACAAGCAGAAGAACGGCATCAAGGTGAACTTCAAGATCCGCCACAACATCGAGGACGGCAGCGT
GCAGCTCGCCGACCACTACCAGCAGAACACCCCCATCGGCGACGGCCCCGTGCTGCTGCCCGACAACCAC
TACCTGAGCACCCAGTCCAAGCTGAGCAAAGACCCCAACGAGAAGCGCGATCACATGGTCCTGCTGGAGT
TCGTGACCGCCGCCGGGATCACTCTCGGCATGGACGAGCTGTACAAGTAGCATATGGCGGCCGCGGAAGG
GCGAATTCGACCCAGCTTTCTTGTACAAAGTGGTGATATCGAATTCCTGCAGCCCGGGGGATCCACTAGT
TCTAGAGCGGCCGCCACCGCGGCCGCTGTCATCAGATCGCCATCTCGCGCCCGTGCCTCTGACTTCTAAG
TCCAATTACTCTTCAACATCCCTACATGCTCTTTCTCCCTGTGCTCCCACCCCCTATTTTTGTTATTATC
AAAAAACTTCTCTTAATTTCTTTGTTTTTTAGCTTCTTTTAAGTCACCTCTAACAATGAAATTGTGTAGA
TTCAAAAATAGAATTAATTCGTAATAAAAAGTCGAAAAAAATTGTGCTCCCTCCCCCCATTAATAATAAT
TCTATCCCAAAATCTACACAATGTTCTGTGTACACTTCTTATGTTTTTTACTTCTGATAAATTTTTTTGA
AACATCATAGAAAAAACCGCACACAAAATACCTTATCATATGTTACGTTTCAGTTTATGACCGCAATTTT
TATTTCTTCGCACGTCTGGGCCTCTCATGACGTCAAATCATGCTCATCGTGAAAAAGTTTTGGAGTATTT
TTGGAATTTTTCAATCAAGTGAAAGTTTATGAAATTAATTTTCCTGCTTTTGCTTTTTGGGGTTTCCCCT
ATTGTTTGTCAAGATTTCGAGGACGGCGTTTTTCTTGCTAAAATCACAAGTATTGATGAGCACGATGCAA
GAAAGATCGGAAGAAGGTTTGGGTTTGAGGCTCAGTGGAAGGTGAGTAGAAGTTGATAATTTGAAAGTGG
AGTAGTGTCTATGGGGTTTTTGCCGAGCTCCAGCTTTTGTTCCCTTTAGTGAGGGTTAATTGCGCGCTTG
GCGTAATCATGGTCATAGCTGTTTCCTGTGTGAAATTGTTATCCGCTCACAATTCCACACAACATACGAG
CCGGAAGCATAAAGTGTAAAGCCTGGGGTGCCTAATGAGTGAGCTAACTCACATTAATTGCGTTGCGCTC
ACTGCCCGCTTTCCAGTCGGGAAACCTGTCGTGCCAGCTGCATTAATGAATCGGCCAACGCGCGGGGAGA
GGCGGTTTGCGTATTGGGCGCTCTTCCGCTTCCTCGCTCACTGACTCGCTGCGCTCGGTCGTTCGGCTGC
GGCGAGCGGTATCAGCTCACTCAAAGGCGGTAATACGGTTATCCACAGAATCAGGGGATAACGCAGGAAA
GAACATGTGAGCAAAAGGCCAGCAAAAGGCCAGGAACCGTAAAAAGGCCGCGTTGCTGGCGTTTTTCCAT
AGGCTCCGCCCCCCTGACGAGCATCACAAAAATCGACGCTCAAGTCAGAGGTGGCGAAACCCGACAGGAC
TATAAAGATACCAGGCGTTTCCCCCTGGAAGCTCCCTCGTGCGCTCTCCTGTTCCGACCCTGCCGCTTAC
CGGATACCTGTCCGCCTTTCTCCCTTCGGGAAGCGTGGCGCTTTCTCATAGCTCACGCTGTAGGTATCTC
AGTTCGGTGTAGGTCGTTCGCTCCAAGCTGGGCTGTGTGCACGAACCCCCCGTTCAGCCCGACCGCTGCG
CCTTATCCGGTAACTATCGTCTTGAGTCCAACCCGGTAAGACACGACTTATCGCCACTGGCAGCAGCCAC
TGGTAACAGGATTAGCAGAGCGAGGTATGTAGGCGGTGCTACAGAGTTCTTGAAGTGGTGGCCTAACTAC
GGCTACACTAGAAGGACAGTATTTGGTATCTGCGCTCTGCTGAAGCCAGTTACCTTCGGAAAAAGAGTTG
GTAGCTCTTGATCCGGCAAACAAACCACCGCTGGTAGCGGTGGTTTTTTTGTTTGCAAGCAGCAGATTAC
GCGCAGAAAAAAAGGATCTCAAGAAGATCCTTTGATCTTTTCTACGGGGTCTGACGCTCAGTGGAACGAA
AACTCACGTTAAGGGATTTTGGTCATGAGATTATCAAAAAGGATCTTCACCTAGATCCTTTTAAATTAAA
AATGAAGTTTTAAATCAATCTAAAGTATATATGAGTAAACTTGGTCTGACAGTTACCAATGCTTAATCAG
TGAGGCACCTATCTCAGCGATCTGTCTATTTCGTTCATCCATAGTTGCCTGACTCCCCGTCGTGTAGATA
ACTACGATACGGGAGGGCTTACCATCTGGCCCCAGTGCTGCAATGATACCGCGAGACCCACGCTCACCGG
CTCCAGATTTATCAGCAATAAACCAGCCAGCCGGAAGGGCCGAGCGCAGAAGTGGTCCTGCAACTTTATC
CGCCTCCATCCAGTCTATTAATTGTTGCCGGGAAGCTAGAGTAAGTAGTTCGCCAGTTAATAGTTTGCGC
AACGTTGTTGCCATTGCTACAGGCATCGTGGTGTCACGCTCGTCGTTTGGTATGGCTTCATTCAGCTCCG
GTTCCCAACGATCAAGGCGAGTTACATGATCCCCCATGTTGTGCAAAAAAGCGGTTAGCTCCTTCGGTCC
TCCGATCGTTGTCAGAAGTAAGTTGGCCGCAGTGTTATCACTCATGGTTATGGCAGCACTGCATAATTCT
CTTACTGTCATGCCATCCGTAAGATGCTTTTCTGTGACTGGTGAGTACTCAACCAAGTCATTCTGAGAAT
AGTGTATGCGGCGACCGAGTTGCTCTTGCCCGGCGTCAATACGGGATAATACCGCGCCACATAGCAGAAC
TTTAAAAGTGCTCATCATTGGAAAACGTTCTTCGGGGCGAAAACTCTCAAGGATCTTACCGCTGTTGAGA
TCCAGTTCGATGTAACCCACTCGTGCACCCAACTGATCTTCAGCATCTTTTACTTTCACCAGCGTTTCTG
GGTGAGCAAAAACAGGAAGGCAAAATGCCGCAAAAAAGGGAATAAGGGCGACACGGAAATGTTGAATACT
CATACTCTTCCTTTTTCAATATTATTGAAGCATTTATCAGGGTTATTGTCTCATGAGCGGATACATATTT
GAATGTATTTAGAAAAATAAACAAATAGGGGTTCCGCGCACATTTCCCCGAAAAGTGCCAC
Features (pLannotate 1.2.2; 19 found; start..end, strand, type, name):
     30..458     -  rep_origin     f1 ori (sequence partly withheld): f1 bacteriophage origin of replication; arrow indicates direction of (+) strand synthesis
    463..618     -  CDS            lacZα (fragment): LacZα fragment of β-galactosidase; lacZ fragment
    626..644     +  promoter       T7 promoter: promoter for bacteriophage T7 RNA polymerase
    969..990     +  terminator     tbb-2 terminator (fragment): tbb-2; transcription terminator for the C. elegans tubulin beta-2 gene
   1155..1195    -  misc_feature   MCS (fragment): pUC18/19 multiple cloning site
   1300..1324    +  protein_bind   attB1: mutant version of attB; recombination site for the Gateway® BP reaction BP Clonase™
   1359..1901    +  CDS            RAP1B: RAP1B_HUMAN - Experimental evidence at protein level: Swiss-Prot protein existence level 1. GTP-binding protein that possesses intrinsic GTPase activity. Contributes to the polarizing activity of KRIT1 and CDH5 in the establishment and maintenance of correct endothelial cell polarity and vascular lumen. Required for the localization of phosphorylated PRKCZ, PARD3 and TIAM1 to the cell junction. Plays a role in the establishment of basal endothelial barrier function. From Homo sapiens (Human).
   1959..2675    +  CDS            mEGFP: mEGFP is a basic (constitutively fluorescent) green fluorescent protein published in 2002, derived from Aequorea victoria. It has moderate acid sensitivity.
   2708..2732    -  protein_bind   attB2: mutant version of attB; recombination site for the Gateway® BP reaction BP Clonase™
   2732..2790    -  misc_feature   MCS (fragment): pBluescript multiple cloning site
   3287..3439    +  CDS            aex-5 (fragment): AEX5_CAEEL - Also known as kpc-3 From Caenorhabditis elegans.
   3511..3529    -  promoter       T3 promoter: promoter for bacteriophage T3 RNA polymerase
   3574..3590    -  protein_bind   lac operator: The lac repressor binds to the lac operator to inhibit transcription in E. coli. This inhibition can be relieved by adding lactose or isopropyl-β-D-thiogalactopyranoside (IPTG). lac repressor encoded by lacI
   3598..3628    -  promoter       lac promoter: promoter for the E. coli lac operon
   3643..3664    -  protein_bind   CAP binding site: CAP binding activates transcription in the presence of cAMP. E. coli catabolite activator protein
   3677..3769    -  CDS            lacI (fragment): lac repressor; lacI; The lac repressor binds to the lac operator to inhibit transcription in E. coli. This inhibition can be relieved by adding lactose or isopropyl-β-D-thiogalactopyranoside (IPTG).
   3952..4540    -  rep_origin     ori: high-copy-number ColE1/pMB1/pBR322/pUC origin of replication
   4711..5571    -  CDS            AmpR: β-lactamase; bla; confers resistance to ampicillin, carbenicillin, and related antibiotics
   5572..5676    -  promoter       AmpR promoter: bla
