[The description below was written by a language model from this plasmid's Addgene catalogue record and pLannotate feature annotations shown in this document.]
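Description:
pSJC319 is a C. elegans expression plasmid of about 5.7 kb, built by Gateway recombination into a pDEST-type destination vector whose annotated parts resemble a pBluescript-style backbone. It is maintained in E. coli through a high-copy ColE1/pUC origin and selected with ampicillin via the β-lactamase gene and its own promoter. An f1 phage origin, flanking T7 and T3 promoters, and remnants of the lacZα/lac promoter region are carried over from the cloning vector and have no role in worm expression.

The payload sits between attB1 and attB2 sites left by the Gateway reaction. It encodes the small GTPase RAP-1 with a G12V substitution, fused at its C terminus to monomeric GFP (annotated as mEGFP carrying the A206K monomerizing change). The annotation software labels the GTPase reading frame as human RAP1B, which reflects homology matching; the catalogue entry gives the insert as the C. elegans gene. In Ras-family GTPases, G12V typically impairs GTP hydrolysis and keeps the protein in an active state, although the record itself does not describe the mutation's effect. Expression is driven by the unc-17b promoter, which the record says directs expression in cholinergic motor neurons. This promoter is not annotated in the feature tables but presumably lies in the unannotated region upstream of attB1. Downstream of attB2, only a short aex-5 match is annotated and no 3′ UTR is named. The brief tbb-2 terminator hit upstream is probably an incidental match.

Two sequence records are listed, differing by seven nucleotides in length but with the same feature layout. The associated work concerns Rap/Rac signalling in synaptic development, which fits use of the plasmid as a transgene to express and visualize this RAP-1 variant in cholinergic motor neurons.
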