Addgene plasmid #245775: pSJC319
Purpose: Expresses rap-1(G12V)::mGFP in cholinergic motor neurons
Depositing lab: Salvatore Cherra. Depositing organization: University of Kentucky. Publication: A PDZ-RapGEF promotes synaptic development in C. elegans through a Rap/Rac signaling pathway. Lamb R, Scales M, Watkins J, Werner M, Cherra SJ. Development. 2025 Aug 1:dev.204678. doi: 10.1242/dev.204678. PubMed 40748210.
Backbone
  Vector backbone: pDEST
  Vector type: Worm Expression
Growth in bacteria
  Bacterial resistance: Ampicillin, 100 μg/mL
  Growth temperature: 37°C
  Growth strain: DH5alpha
  Copy number: High Copy
Gene/Insert
  Gene/Insert name: rap-1(G12V)::mGFP
  Species: C. elegans (nematode)
  Mutation: G12V
  Promoter: unc-17b
  Tag / fusion protein: mGFP (C terminal on insert)
  Cloning method: Gateway Cloning
Terms and licenses: Academic/Nonprofit Terms; Industry Terms: Not Available to Industry
How to cite: pSJC319 was a gift from Salvatore Cherra (Addgene plasmid # 245775 ; http://n2t.net/addgene:245775 ; RRID:Addgene_245775)
